>Addgene plasmid #169338 | pCDNA5/FRT/HaloTag7-Geminin(1/110)_P2A_HaloTag9-Cdt(1-110)Cy- | addgene full sequence | sequence record 333246 | Addgene NGS Result
GACGGATCGGGAGATCTCCCGATCCCCTATGGTGCACTCTCAGTACAATCTGCTCTGATGCCGCATAGTT
AAGCCAGTATCTGCTCCCTGCTTGTGTGTTGGAGGTCGCTGAGTAGTGCGCGAGCAAAATTTAAGCTACA
ACAAGGCAAGGCTTGACCGACAATTGCATGAAGAATCTGCTTAGGGTTAGGCGTTTTGCGCTGCTTCGCG
ATGTACGGGCCAGATATACGCGTTGACATTGATTATTGACTAGTTATTAATAGTAATCAATTACGGGGTC
ATTAGTTCATAGCCCATATATGGAGTTCCGCGTTACATAACTTACGGTAAATGGCCCGCCTGGCTGACCG
CCCAACGACCCCCGCCCATTGACGTCAATAATGACGTATGTTCCCATAGTAACGCCAATAGGGACTTTCC
ATTGACGTCAATGGGTGGAGTATTTACGGTAAACTGCCCACTTGGCAGTACATCAAGTGTATCATATGCC
AAGTACGCCCCCTATTGACGTCAATGACGGTAAATGGCCCGCCTGGCATTATGCCCAGTACATGACCTTA
TGGGACTTTCCTACTTGGCAGTACATCTACGTATTAGTCATCGCTATTACCATGGTGATGCGGTTTTGGC
AGTACATCAATGGGCGTGGATAGCGGTTTGACTCACGGGGATTTCCAAGTCTCCACCCCATTGACGTCAA
TGGGAGTTTGTTTTGGCACCAAAATCAACGGGACTTTCCAAAATGTCGTAACAACTCCGCCCCATTGACG
CAAATGGGCGGTAGGCGTGTACGGTGGGAGGTCTATATAAGCAGAGCTCTCTGGCTAACTAGAGAACCCA
CTGCTTACTGGCTTATCGAAATTAATACGACTCACTATAGGGAGACCCAAGCTGGCTAGCGTTTAAACTT
ACCACCATGGGATCCGAAATCGGTACTGGCTTTCCATTCGACCCCCATTATGTGGAAGTCCTGGGCGAGC
GCATGCACTACGTCGATGTTGGTCCGCGCGATGGCACCCCTGTGCTGTTCCTGCACGGTAACCCGACCTC
CTCCTACGTGTGGCGCAACATCATCCCGCATGTTGCACCGACCCATCGCTGCATTGCTCCAGACCTGATC
GGTATGGGCAAATCCGACAAACCAGACCTGGGTTATTTCTTCGACGACCACGTCCGCTTCATGGATGCCT
TCATCGAAGCCCTGGGTCTGGAAGAGGTCGTCCTGGTCATTCACGACTGGGGCTCCGCTCTGGGTTTCCA
CTGGGCCAAGCGCAATCCAGAGCGCGTCAAAGGTATTGCATTTATGGAGTTCATCCGCCCTATCCCGACC
TGGGACGAATGGCCAGAATTTGCCCGCGAGACCTTCCAGGCCTTCCGCACCACCGACGTCGGCCGCAAGC
TGATCATCGATCAGAACGTTTTTATCGAGGGTACGCTGCCGATGGGTGTCGTCCGCCCGCTGACTGAAGT
CGAGATGGACCATTACCGCGAGCCGTTCCTGAATCCTGTTGACCGCGAGCCACTGTGGCGCTTCCCAAAC
GAGCTGCCAATCGCCGGTGAGCCAGCGAACATCGTCGCGCTGGTCGAAGAATACATGGACTGGCTGCACC
AGTCCCCTGTCCCGAAGCTGCTGTTCTGGGGCACCCCAGGCGTTCTGATCCCACCGGCCGAAGCCGCTCG
CCTGGCCAAAAGCCTGCCTAACTGCAAGGCTGTGGACATCGGCCCGGGTCTGAATCTGCTGCAAGAAGAC
AACCCGGACCTGATCGGCAGCGAGATCGCGCGCTGGCTGTCTACTCTGGAGATTTCCGGTTACAAGGATA
TCCATGCACACTGGCGGCCGCTCGAGATGAATCCCAGTATGAAGCAGAAACAAGAAGAAATCAAAGAGAA
TATAAAGAATAGTTCTGTCCCAAGAAGAACTCTGAAGATGATTCAGCCTTCTGCATCTGGATCTCTTGTT
GGAAGAGAAAATGAGCTGTCCGCAGGCTTGTCCAAAAGGAAACATCGGAATGACCACTTAACATCTACAA
CTTCCAGCCCTGGGGTTATTGTCCCAGAATCTAGTGAAAATAAAAATCTTGGAGGAGTCACCCAGGAGTC
ATTTGATCTTATGATTAAAGAAAATCCATCCTCTCAGTATTGGAAGGAAGTGGCAGAAAAACGGAGAAAG
GCGCTGGGCAGTGGAGCTACTAACTTCAGCCTGCTGAAGCAGGCTGGTGACGTCGAGGAGAATCCTGGCC
CAGGGAGCGAGATTGGCACAGGGTTTCCCTTTGACCCTCATTACGTTGAGGTGCTGGGTGAGAGGATGCA
CTATGTCGATGTGGGACCCCGTGATGGCACACCTGTGCTGTTTCTCCATGGCAATCCTACCAGCTCCTAT
GTGTGGAGGAACATCATACCGCATGTGGCTCCAACGCACCGATGTATCGCACCAGATCTGATCGGGATGG
GAAAGAGCGACAAACCTGATCTGGGATACTTCTTCGATGACCACGTGCGCTTCATGGACGCCTTTATCGA
GGCTTTGGGGCTTGAGGAGGTAGTGCTGGTCATCCACGATTGGGGATCTGCCCTGGGGTTTCATTGGGCG
AAACGCAATCCTGAGAGGGTTAAGGGCATAGCCTTCATGGAGTTCATACGGCCCATTCCAACATGGGACG
AATGGCCGGAATTTGCTCGGGAAACCTTTCAAGCGTTCCGCACTACCGATGTTGGGAGAAAGCTCATCAT
CGACCACAACGTGTTCATCGAAGGAACTCTCCGGATGGGTGTGGTACGACCCTTGACTGAAGTCGAGATG
GACCACTATAGAGAGCCGTTTCTCAACCCAGTGGACAGAGAACCTCTGTGGAGGTTCCCCAACGAACTTC
CCATTGCAGGCGAACCAGCCAATATCGTCGCCCTCGTTGAGGAGTACATGGACTGGTTGCATCAGTCACC
AGTACCCAAGCTGTTGTTCTGGGGTACACCAGGAGTGCTGATTCCTCCCGCAGAAGCAGCTCGGCTGGCT
AAGTCTCTTCCCAACTGCAAAGCCGTCGACATTGGCCCAGGTCTGAATCTGCTTCAGGAGGATAATCCTG
ATCTGATTGGCAGTGAGATTGCCAGATGGCTGTCAACCCTGGAAATCTCCGGCTACTCAATGTTGCCTTC
CCTGGGCGATATCCATGCACACTGGCGGCCGCTCGAAATGGAGCAGCGCCGCGTCACCGACTTCTTCGCG
CGCCGCCGCCCCGGGCCCCCCCGCATCGCGCCGCCCAAGCTGGCCTGCCGCACCCCCAGCCCCGCCAGGC
CCGCACTCCGCGCCCCGGCCTCCGCTACCAGTGGCAGCCGCAAGCGCGCCCGCCCGCCCGCCGCCCCCGG
ACGCGACCAGGCCAGGCCACCGGCCCGCGCAGCCGCACGGCTGTCGGTGGACGAGGTTTCCAGCCCCAGT
ACCCCCGAGGCCCCAGACATCCCAGCCTGCCCTTCTCCGGGCCAGAAGATAAAGAAATAATCTAGAGGGC
CCGTTTAAACCCGCTGATCAGCCTCGACTGTGCCTTCTAGTTGCCAGCCATCTGTTGTTTGCCCCTCCCC
CGTGCCTTCCTTGACCCTGGAAGGTGCCACTCCCACTGTCCTTTCCTAATAAAATGAGGAAATTGCATCG
CATTGTCTGAGTAGGTGTCATTCTATTCTGGGGGGTGGGGTGGGGCAGGACAGCAAGGGGGAGGATTGGG
AAGACAATAGCAGGCATGCTGGGGATGCGGTGGGCTCTATGGCTTCTGAGGCGGAAAGAACCAGCTGGGG
CTCTAGGGGGTATCCCC
[124 nt withheld, positions 3798-3921]
C
[91 nt withheld, positions 3923-4013]
AGGGTGATGGTTCACGTACCTAGAAGTTCCTATTCCGAAGTTCCTATTCTCTAGAAAGTATAGGAACTTC
CTTGGCCAAAAAGCCTGAACTCACCGCGACGTCTGTCGAGAAGTTTCTGATCGAAAAGTTCGACAGCGTC
TCCGACCTGATGCAGCTCTCGGAGGGCGAAGAATCTCGTGCTTTCAGCTTCGATGTAGGAGGGCGTGGAT
ATGTCCTGCGGGTAAATAGCTGCGCCGATGGTTTCTACAAAGATCGTTATGTTTATCGGCACTTTGCATC
GGCCGCGCTCCCGATTCCGGAAGTGCTTGACATTGGGGAATTCAGCGAGAGCCTGACCTATTGCATCTCC
CGCCGTGCACAGGGTGTCACGTTGCAAGACCTGCCTGAAACCGAACTGCCCGCTGTTCTGCAGCCGGTCG
CGGAGGCCATGGATGCGATCGCTGCGGCCGATCTTAGCCAGACGAGCGGGTTCGGCCCATTCGGACCGCA
AGGAATCGGTCAATACACTACATGGCGTGATTTCATATGCGCGATTGCTGATCCCCATGTGTATCACTGG
CAAACTGTGATGGACGACACCGTCAGTGCGTCCGTCGCGCAGGCTCTCGATGAGCTGATGCTTTGGGCCG
AGGACTGCCCCGAAGTCCGGCACCTCGTGCACGCGGATTTCGGCTCCAACAATGTCCTGACGGACAATGG
CCGCATAACAGCGGTCATTGACTGGAGCGAGGCGATGTTCGGGGATTCCCAATACGAGGTCGCCAACATC
TTCTTCTGGAGGCCGTGGTTGGCTTGTATGGAGCAGCAGACGCGCTACTTCGAGCGGAGGCATCCGGAGC
TTGCAGGATCGCCGCGGCTCCGGGCGTATATGCTCCGCATTGGTCTTGACCAACTCTATCAGAGCTTGGT
TGACGGCAATTTCGATGATGCAGCTTGGGCGCAGGGTCGATGCGACGCAATCGTCCGATCCGGAGCCGGG
ACTGTCGGGCGTACACAAATCGCCCGCAGAAGCGCGGCCGTCTGGACCGATGGCTGTGTAGAAGTACTCG
CCGATAGTGGAAACCGACGCCCCAGCACTCGTCCGAGGGCAAAGGAATAGCACGTACTACGAGATTTCGA
TTCCACCGCCGCCTTCTATGAAAGGTTGGGCTTCGGAATCGTTTTCCGGGACGCCGGCTGGATGATCCTC
CAGCGCGGGGATCTCATGCTGGAGTTCTTCGCCCACCCCAACTTGTTTATTGCAGCTTATAATGGTTACA
AATAAAGCAATAGCATCACAAATTTCACAAATAAAGCATTTTTTTCACTGCATTCTAGTTGTGGTTTGTC
CAAACTCATCAATGTATCTTATCATGTCTGTATACCGTCGACCTCTAGCTAGAGCTTGGCGTAATCATGG
TCATAGCTGTTTCCTGTGTGAAATTGTTATCCGCTCACAATTCCACACAACATACGAGCCGGAAGCATAA
AGTGTAAAGCCTGGGGTGCCTAATGAGTGAGCTAACTCACATTAATTGCGTTGCGCTCACTGCCCGCTTT
CCAGTCGGGAAACCTGTCGTGCCAGCTGCATTAATGAATCGGCCAACGCGCGGGGAGAGGCGGTTTGCGT
ATTGGGCGCTCTTCCGCTTCCTCGCTCACTGACTCGCTGCGCTCGGTCGTTCGGCTGCGGCGAGCGGTAT
CAGCTCACTCAAAGGCGGTAATACGGTTATCCACAGAATCAGGGGATAACGCAGGAAAGAACATGTGAGC
AAAAGGCCAGCAAAAGGCCAGGAACCGTAAAAAGGCCGCGTTGCTGGCGTTTTTCCATAGGCTCCGCCCC
CCTGACGAGCATCACAAAAATCGACGCTCAAGTCAGAGGTGGCGAAACCCGACAGGACTATAAAAATACC
AGGCGTTTCCCCCTGGAAGCTCCCTCGTGCGCTCTCCTGTTCCGACCCTGCCGCTTACCGGATACCTGTC
CGCCTTTCTCCCTTCGGGAAGCGTGGCGCTTTCTCATAGCTCACGCTGTAGGTATCTCAGTTCGGTGTAG
GTCGTTCGCTCCAAGCTGGGCTGTGTGCACGAACCCCCCGTTCAGCCCGACCGCTGCGCCTTATCCGGTA
ACTATCGTCTTGAGTCCAACCCGGTAAGACACGACTTATCGCCACTGGCAGCAGCCACTGGTAACAGGAT
TAGCAGAGCGAGGTATGTAGGCGGTGCTACAGAGTTCTTGAAGTGGTGGCCTAACTACGGCTACACTAGA
AGAACAGTATTTGGTATCTGCGCTCTGCTGAAGCCAGTTACCTTCGGAAAAAGAGTTGGTAGCTCTTGAT
CCGGCAAACAAACCACCGCTGGTAGCGGTGGTTTTTTTGTTTGCAAGCAGCAGATTACGCGCAGAAAAAA
AGGATCTCAAGAAGATCCTTTGATCTTTTCTACGGGGTCTGACGCTCAGTGGAACGAAAACTCACGTTAA
GGGATTTTGGTCATGAGATTATCAAAAAGGATCTTCACCTAGATCCTTTTAAATTAAAAATGAAGTTTTA
AATCAATCTAAAGTATATATGAGTAAACTTGGTCTGACAGTTACCAATGCTTAATCAGTGAGGCACCTAT
CTCAGCGATCTGTCTATTTCGTTCATCCATAGTTGCCTGACTCCCCGTCGTGTAGATAACTACGATACGG
GAGGGCTTACCATCTGGCCCCAGTGCTGCAATGATACCGCGAGACCCACGCTCACCGGCTCCAGATTTAT
CAGCAATAAACCAGCCAGCCGGAAGGGCCGAGCGCAGAAGTGGTCCTGCAACTTTATCCGCCTCCATCCA
GTCTATTAATTGTTGCCGGGAAGCTAGAGTAAGTAGTTCGCCAGTTAATAGTTTGCGCAACGTTGTTGCC
ATTGCTACAGGCATCGTGGTGTCACGCTCGTCGTTTGGTATGGCTTCATTCAGCTCCGGTTCCCAACGAT
CAAGGCGAGTTACATGATCCCCCATGTTGTGCAAAAAAGCGGTTAGCTCCTTCGGTCCTCCGATCGTTGT
CAGAAGTAAGTTGGCCGCAGTGTTATCACTCATGGTTATGGCAGCACTGCATAATTCTCTTACTGTCATG
CCATCCGTAAGATGCTTTTCTGTGACTGGTGAGTACTCAACCAAGTCATTCTGAGAATAGTGTATGCGGC
GACCGAGTTGCTCTTGCCCGGCGTCAATACGGGATAATACCGCGCCACATAGCAGAACTTTAAAAGTGCT
CATCATTGGAAAACGTTCTTCGGGGCGAAAACTCTCAAGGATCTTACCGCTGTTGAGATCCAGTTCGATG
TAACCCACTCGTGCACCCAACTGATCTTCAGCATCTTTTACTTTCACCAGCGTTTCTGGGTGAGCAAAAA
CAGGAAGGCAAAATGCCGCAAAAAAGGGAATAAGGGCGACACGGAAATGTTGAATACTCATACTCTTCCT
TTTTCAATATTATTGAAGCATTTATCAGGGTTATTGTCTCATGAGCGGATACATATTTGAATGTATTTAG
AAAAATAAACAAATAGGGGTTCCGCGCACATTTCCCCGAAAAGTGCCACCTGACGTC
Features (pLannotate 1.2.2; 22 found; start..end, strand, type, name):
     28..80      -  misc_feature   bom (fragment): basis of mobility region from pBR322
    235..614     +  enhancer       CMV enhancer: human cytomegalovirus immediate early enhancer
    615..818     +  promoter       CMV promoter: human cytomegalovirus (CMV) immediate early promoter
    814..847     +  LTR            5' LTR (truncated) (fragment): truncated 5' long terminal repeat (LTR) from HIV-1
    863..881     +  promoter       T7 promoter: promoter for bacteriophage T7 RNA polymerase
    926..1809    +  CDS            HaloTag® (fragment): modified bacterial dehalogenase that forms covalent bonds with chloroalkane derivatives
   1847..2176    +  CDS            GMNN (fragment): GEMI_HUMAN - Experimental evidence at protein level: Swiss-Prot protein existence level 1. Inhibits DNA replication by preventing the incorporation of MCM complex into pre-replication complex (pre-RC) (PubMed:9635433, PubMed:14993212, PubMed:20129055, PubMed:24064211). It is degraded during the mitotic phase of the cell cycle (PubMed:9635433, PubMed:14993212, PubMed:24064211). Its destruction at the metaphase- anaphase transition permits replication in the succeeding cell cycle (PubMed:9635433, PubMed:14993212, PubMed:24064211). Inhibits histone acetyltransferase activity of KAT7/HBO1 in a CDT
   2246..3121    +  CDS            dhaA: DHAA_PSEPV - Experimental evidence at protein level: Swiss-Prot protein existence level 1. Catalyzes hydrolytic cleavage of carbon-halogen bonds in halogenated aliphatic compounds, leading to the formation of the corresponding primary alcohols, halide ions and protons. Has a broad substrate specificity, as it is able to dehalogenate mono- and di- chlorinated and brominated alkanes (up to at least C10), and the two isomers of 1,3-dichloropropene to 3-chloroallyl alcohol; the highest activity was found with 1,2-dibromoethane, while no activity was observed with the analog 1,2-dichloroethane. Fro
   3528..3752    +  polyA_signal   bGH poly(A) signal: bovine growth hormone polyadenylation signal
   3756..3777    +  promoter       SV40 promoter (fragment): SV40 enhancer and early promoter
   3798..4031    +  rep_origin     f1 ori (fragment) (sequence partly withheld): f1 bacteriophage origin of replication; arrow indicates direction of (+) strand synthesis
   4036..4083    +  protein_bind   FRT: FLP-mediated recombination occurs in the 8-bp core sequence TCTAGAAA (Turan and Bode, 2011). FLP recombinase from the Saccharomyces cerevisiae 2μ plasmid
   4091..5113    +  CDS            HygR: aminoglycoside phosphotransferase from E. coli; aph(4)-Ia; confers resistance to hygromycin
   5123..5248    +  CDS            ble (fragment): BLE_KLEPN - Experimental evidence at protein level: Swiss-Prot protein existence level 1. Binding protein with a strong affinity to the bleomycin family of antibiotics. Binds to CL990; an antimitotic-antibiotic compound. From Klebsiella pneumoniae.
   5243..5364    +  polyA_signal   SV40 poly(A) signal: SV40 polyadenylation signal
   5437..5453    -  protein_bind   lac operator: The lac repressor binds to the lac operator to inhibit transcription in E. coli. This inhibition can be relieved by adding lactose or isopropyl-β-D-thiogalactopyranoside (IPTG). lac repressor encoded by lacI
   5461..5491    -  promoter       lac promoter: promoter for the E. coli lac operon
   5506..5527    -  protein_bind   CAP binding site: CAP binding activates transcription in the presence of cAMP. E. coli catabolite activator protein
   5540..5632    -  CDS            lacI (fragment): lac repressor; lacI; The lac repressor binds to the lac operator to inhibit transcription in E. coli. This inhibition can be relieved by adding lactose or isopropyl-β-D-thiogalactopyranoside (IPTG).
   5815..6403    -  rep_origin     ori: high-copy-number ColE1/pMB1/pBR322/pUC origin of replication
   6574..7434    -  CDS            AmpR: β-lactamase; bla; confers resistance to ampicillin, carbenicillin, and related antibiotics
   7435..7539    -  promoter       AmpR promoter: bla
