[The description below was written by a language model from this plasmid's Addgene catalogue record and pLannotate feature annotations shown in this document.]
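Description:
pCDNA5/FRT/HaloTag7-Geminin(1/110)_P2A_HaloTag9-Cdt(1-110)Cy- is a 7,570 nt mammalian expression plasmid built on the pCDNA5/FRT backbone and carrying LT-Fucci(CA), a fluorescence-lifetime version of the Fucci(CA) cell-cycle reporter. It is maintained in E. coli through a high-copy ColE1/pUC-type origin and an ampicillin resistance gene. Downstream of the expression cassette lies an FRT site placed directly ahead of a hygromycin resistance coding sequence followed by an SV40 poly(A) signal. This is the arrangement typical of FLP-mediated integration vectors, where recombination into a genomic FRT landing site is generally what brings the marker under a promoter and allows hygromycin selection of single-copy integrants. A few small annotations (HIV-1 LTR, SV40 promoter, ble, lacI and f1 ori fragments) appear to be short backbone remnants rather than functional parts.

The payload is driven by the CMV enhancer/promoter, with a T7 promoter just upstream of the coding region, and terminated by the bGH poly(A) signal. A single open reading frame encodes HaloTag7 fused N-terminally to human Geminin residues 1–110, a P2A self-cleaving peptide, and then HaloTag9 (HaloTag7 with Q165H and P174R) fused to a Cdt1(1–110) fragment described as Cy-. The feature table labels the second HaloTag only as its parent dehalogenase dhaA, and does not annotate the P2A or the Cdt1 portion, which presumably occupies the unannotated stretch before the poly(A) signal. The Geminin and Cdt1 fragments act as degrons that are destroyed in different cell-cycle phases, so the two probes accumulate in alternation. Because the two HaloTag variants were engineered for fluorescence lifetime multiplexing, cell-cycle phases can be read out by lifetime imaging rather than requiring two spectral channels.
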