Addgene plasmid #169338: pCDNA5/FRT/HaloTag7-Geminin(1/110)_P2A_HaloTag9-Cdt(1-110)Cy-
Purpose: Expression of the LT-Fucci(CA) in mammalian cells
Depositing lab: Kai Johnsson. Publication: Engineered HaloTag variants for fluorescence lifetime multiplexing. Frei MS, Tarnawski M, Roberti MJ, Koch B, Hiblot J, Johnsson K. Nat Methods. 2021 Dec 16. pii: 10.1038/s41592-021-01341-x. doi: 10.1038/s41592-021-01341-x. PubMed 34916672.
Backbone
  Vector backbone: pCDNA5/FRT
  Vector type: Mammalian Expression
  Selectable markers: Hygromycin
Growth in bacteria
  Bacterial resistance: Ampicillin, 100 μg/mL
  Growth temperature: 37°C
  Growth strain: DH5alpha
  Copy number: High Copy
Gene/Insert
  Gene/Insert name: Fucci(CA)
  Species: H. sapiens (human)
  Mutation: HaloTag9 = HaloTag7-Q165H-P174R
  Entrez Gene: GMNN (a.k.a. Gem, MGORS6); CDT1 (a.k.a. DUP, RIS2)
  Tag / fusion protein: HaloTag7-Geminin(1/110) (N terminal on insert); HaloTag9-Cdt(1-110)Cy- (N terminal on insert)
  Cloning method: Gibson Cloning
  Sequencing primers: 5′ Unknown
Terms and licenses: Academic/Nonprofit Terms; Industry Terms: Not Available to Industry
How to cite: pCDNA5/FRT/HaloTag7-Geminin(1/110)_P2A_HaloTag9-Cdt(1-110)Cy- was a gift from Kai Johnsson (Addgene plasmid # 169338 ; http://n2t.net/addgene:169338 ; RRID:Addgene_169338)
